Addgene plasmid #212763: pUra3-pCUP1-CUbo(K48R)
Purpose: (Empty Backbone) N-terminal PCR-based tagging with pCUP1-CUbo(K48R) in budding yeast with URA3 selection
Depositing lab: Helle Ulrich. Depositing organization: Institut fuer Molekulare Biologie (IMB Mainz). Publication: Ubiquiton-An inducible, linkage-specific polyubiquitylation tool. Renz C, Asimaki E, Meister C, Albanese V, Petriukov K, Krapoth NC, Wegmann S, Wollscheid HP, Wong RP, Fulzele A, Chen JX, Leon S, Ulrich HD. Mol Cell. 2024 Jan 18;84(2):386-400.e11. doi: 10.1016/j.molcel.2023.11.016. Epub 2023 Dec 15. PubMed 38103558.
Backbone
  Vector backbone: pYM-N
  Vector type: PCR-based tagging
  Selectable markers: URA3
Growth in bacteria
  Bacterial resistance: Ampicillin, 100 μg/mL
  Growth temperature: 37°C
  Growth strain: Top10
  Copy number: High Copy
Gene/Insert
  Gene/Insert name: None
Terms and licenses: Academic/Nonprofit Terms; Industry Terms: Not Available to Industry
Depositor comments: pHU5092; cloning method: site-directed mutagenesis
How to cite: pUra3-pCUP1-CUbo(K48R) was a gift from Helle Ulrich (Addgene plasmid # 212763 ; http://n2t.net/addgene:212763 ; RRID:Addgene_212763)
