[The description below was written by a language model from this plasmid's Addgene catalogue record and pLannotate feature annotations shown in this document.]
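Description:
pUra3-pCUP1-CUbo(K48R) is a template plasmid of the pYM-N series used for PCR-based N-terminal tagging of genes in budding yeast. It is not meant to replicate in yeast: the feature table shows no yeast origin or centromere. It serves instead as a source from which a tagging cassette is amplified and integrated by homologous recombination upstream of a chosen open reading frame. In E. coli it is maintained at high copy through a ColE1/pUC-type origin and selected with ampicillin via the β-lactamase gene. Short lacI, rop and bom fragments, together with flanking T7 and SP6 promoters, are backbone remnants with no evident role in the tagging function. The record lists it as an empty backbone with no insert, since the target gene is supplied by the yeast genome.

The amplifiable module begins with the S. cerevisiae URA3 gene under its own promoter, which provides uracil prototrophy for selecting integrants and can be counterselected with 5-FOA. It is followed by the copper-inducible CUP1 promoter, which replaces the native promoter of the tagged gene. Downstream of this promoter lie a human FKBP12 (FKBP1A) coding sequence and a partial yeast ubiquitin coding sequence. Together these appear to make up the "CUbo" tag, which would be fused to the N terminus of the target protein. According to the name and depositor comments, the ubiquitin portion carries a K48R substitution introduced by site-directed mutagenesis. This change removes the lysine used for K48-linked chain formation. The associated publication title describes an inducible, linkage-specific polyubiquitylation tool. The FKBP domain is a standard rapamycin-dependent dimerisation module, although the record does not spell out the mechanism or the intended role of the K48R variant.
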