Features (pLannotate 1.2.2; 13 found; start..end, strand, type, name):
     93..308     +  promoter       URA3 promoter: S. cerevisiae URA3
    309..1112    +  CDS            URA3: orotidine-5'-phosphate decarboxylase, required for uracil biosynthesis; S. cerevisiae URA3; yeast auxotrophic marker, counterselectable with 5-fluoroorotic acid (5-FOA)
   1383..1617    +  promoter       CUP1 promoter: S. cerevisiae CUP1; inducible metallothionein promoter, regulated by Cu2+
   1680..2003    +  CDS            FKBP1A: FKB1A_HUMAN - Also known as FKBP1, FKBP12. Experimental evidence at protein level: Swiss-Prot protein existence level 1. Keeps in an inactive conformation TGFBR1, the TGF-beta type I serine/threonine kinase receptor, preventing TGF-beta receptor activation in absence of ligand. Recruits SMAD7 to ACVR1B which prevents the association of SMAD2 and SMAD3 with the activin receptor complex, thereby blocking the activin signal. May modulate the RYR1 calcium channel activity. PPIases accelerate the folding of proteins. It catalyzes the cis-trans isomerization of proline imidic peptide bonds in oligop
   2013..2136    +  CDS            ubiquitin (fragment): Saccharomyces cerevisiae ubiquitin
   2207..2225    -  promoter       T7 promoter: promoter for bacteriophage T7 RNA polymerase
   2247..2300    -  CDS            lacI (fragment): lac repressor; lacI; The lac repressor binds to the lac operator to inhibit transcription in E. coli. This inhibition can be relieved by adding lactose or isopropyl-β-D-thiogalactopyranoside (IPTG).
   2483..3071    -  rep_origin     ori: high-copy-number ColE1/pMB1/pBR322/pUC origin of replication
   3242..4102    -  CDS            AmpR: β-lactamase; bla; confers resistance to ampicillin, carbenicillin, and related antibiotics
   4103..4207    -  promoter       AmpR promoter: bla
   4302..4337    +  CDS            rop (fragment): Rop protein, which maintains plasmids at low copy number; rop
   4439..4490    +  misc_feature   bom (fragment): basis of mobility region from pBR322
   4553..2       +  promoter       SP6 promoter (across the origin): promoter for bacteriophage SP6 RNA polymerase
>Addgene plasmid #212763 | pUra3-pCUP1-CUbo(K48R) | addgene full sequence | sequence record 420245 | Addgene NGS Result
GAACGCGGCCGCCAGCTGAAGCTTCGTACGCTGCAGGTCGACGGATCCCCGGGTTAATTAAGGCGCGCCA
GATCTTATCACGAGGCCAGCTTTTCAATTCATCATTTTTTTTTTATTCTTTTTTTTGATTTCGGTTTCCT
TGAAATTTTTTTGATTCGGTAATCTCCGAACAGAAGGAAGAACGAAGGAAGGAGCACAGACTTAGATTGG
TATATATACGCATATGTAGTGTTGAAGAAACATGAAATTGCCCAGTATTCTTAACCCAACTGCACAGAAC
AAAAACATGCAGGAAACGAAGATAAATCATGTCGAAAGCTACATATAAGGAACGTGCTGCTACTCATCCT
AGTCCTGTTGCTGCCAAGCTATTTAATATCATGCACGAAAAGCAAACAAACTTGTGTGCTTCATTGGATG
TTCGTACCACCAAGGAATTACTGGAGTTAGTTGAAGCATTAGGTCCCAAAATTTGTTTACTAAAAACACA
TGTGGATATCTTGACTGATTTTTCCATGGAGGGCACAGTTAAGCCGCTAAAGGCATTATCCGCCAAGTAC
AATTTTTTACTCTTCGAAGACAGAAAATTTGCTGACATTGGTAATACAGTCAAATTGCAGTACTCTGCGG
GTGTATACAGAATAGCAGAATGGGCAGACATTACGAATGCACACGGTGTGGTGGGCCCAGGTATTGTTAG
CGGTTTGAAGCAGGCGGCAGAAGAAGTAACAAAGGAACCTAGAGGCCTTTTGATGTTAGCAGAATTGTCA
TGCAAGGGCTCCCTATCTACTGGAGAATATACTAAGGGTACTGTTGACATTGCGAAGAGCGACAAAGATT
TTGTTATCGGCTTTATTGCTCAAAGAGACATGGGTGGAAGAGATGAAGGTTACGATTGGTTGATTATGAC
ACCCGGTGTGGGTTTAGATGACAAGGGAGACGCATTGGGTCAACAGTATAGAACCGTGGATGATGTGGTC
TCTACAGGATCTGACATTATTATTGTTGGAAGAGGACTATTTGCAAAGGGAAGGGATGCTAAGGTAGAGG
GTGAACGTTACAGAAAAGCAGGCTGGGAAGCATATTTGAGAAGATGCGGCCAGCAAAACTAAAAAACTGT
ATTATAAGTAAATGCATGTATACTAAACTCACAAATTAGAGCTTCAATTTAATTATATCAGTTATTACCC
GCCCTTTCGTGAGCTCTAGTAAGCCGATCCCATTACCGACATTTGGGCGCTATACGTGCATATGTTCATG
TATGTATCTGTATTTAAAACACTTTTGTATTATTTTTCCTCATATATGTGTATAGGTTTATACGGATGAT
TTAATTATTACTTCACCACCCTTTATTTCGGGCTGATATCTTAGCCTTGTTACTAGTTAGAAAAAGACAT
TTTTGCTGTCAGTCACTGTCAAGAGATTCTTTTGCTGGCATTTCTTCTAGAAGCAAAAAGAGCGATGCGT
CTTTTCCGCTGAACCGTTCCAGCAAAAAAGACTACCAACGCAATATGGATTGTCAGAATCATATAAAAGA
GAAGCAAATAACTCCTTGTCTTGTATCAATTGCATTATAATATCTTCTTGTTAGTGCAATATCATATAGA
AGTCATCGAAATAGATATTAAGAAAAACAAACTGTACAATCAATCAATCAATCATCACATAAATCCGGAA
TGGGAGTGCAGGTGGAAACCATCTCCCCAGGAGACGGGCGCACCTTCCCCAAGCGCGGCCAGACCTGCGT
GGTGCACTACACCGGGATGCTTGAAGATGGAAAGAAATTTGATTCCTCCCGGGACAGAAACAAGCCCTTT
AAGTTTATGCTAGGCAAGCAGGAGGTGATCCGAGGCTGGGAAGAAGGGGTTGCCCAGATGAGTGTGGGTC
AGAGAGCCAAACTGACTATATCTCCAGATTATGCCTATGGTGCCACTGGGCACCCAGGCATCATCCCACC
ACATGCCACTCTCGTCTTCGATGTGGAGCTTCTAAAACTGGAAGGGTCGACCGGTATCCCTCCAGATCAA
CAAAGATTGATCTTTGCCGGTCGACAGCTAGAAGACGGTAGAACGCTGTCTGATTACAACATTCAGAAGG
AGTCCACCTTACATCTTGTGCTAAGGCTAAGAGGTGTTGCGACAGAGAATTCATCGATGATATCAGATCC
ACTAGTGGCCTATGCGGCCGCGGATCTGCCGGTCTCCCTATAGTGAGTCGTATTAATTTCGATAAGCCAG
GTTAACCTGCATTAATGAATCGGCCAACGCGCGGGGAGAGGCGGTTTGCGTATTGGGCGCTCTTCCGCTT
CCTCGCTCACTGACTCGCTGCGCTCGGTCGTTCGGCTGCGGCGAGCGGTATCAGCTCACTCAAAGGCGGT
AATACGGTTATCCACAGAATCAGGGGATAACGCAGGAAAGAACATGTGAGCAAAAGGCCAGCAAAAGGCC
AGGAACCGTAAAAAGGCCGCGTTGCTGGCGTTTTTCCATAGGCTCCGCCCCCCTGACGAGCATCACAAAA
ATCGACGCTCAAGTCAGAGGTGGCGAAACCCGACAGGACTATAAAGATACCAGGCGTTTCCCCCTGGAAG
CTCCCTCGTGCGCTCTCCTGTTCCGACCCTGCCGCTTACCGGATACCTGTCCGCCTTTCTCCCTTCGGGA
AGCGTGGCGCTTTCTCATAGCTCACGCTGTAGGTATCTCAGTTCGGTGTAGGTCGTTCGCTCCAAGCTGG
GCTGTGTGCACGAACCCCCCGTTCAGCCCGACCGCTGCGCCTTATCCGGTAACTATCGTCTTGAGTCCAA
CCCGGTAAGACACGACTTATCGCCACTGGCAGCAGCCACTGGTAACAGGATTAGCAGAGCGAGGTATGTA
GGCGGTGCTACAGAGTTCTTGAAGTGGTGGCCTAACTACGGCTACACTAGAAGAACAGTATTTGGTATCT
GCGCTCTGCTGAAGCCAGTTACCTTCGGAAAAAGAGTTGGTAGCTCTTGATCCGGCAAACAAACCACCGC
TGGTAGCGGTGGTTTTTTTGTTTGCAAGCAGCAGATTACGCGCAGAAAAAAAGGATCTCAAGAAGATCCT
TTGATCTTTTCTACGGGGTCTGACGCTCAGTGGAACGAAAACTCACGTTAAGGGATTTTGGTCATGAGAT
TATCAAAAAGGATCTTCACCTAGATCCTTTTAAATTAAAAATGAAGTTTTAAATCAATCTAAAGTATATA
TGAGTAAACTTGGTCTGACAGTTACCAATGCTTAATCAGTGAGGCACCTATCTCAGCGATCTGTCTATTT
CGTTCATCCATAGTTGCCTGACTCCCCGTCGTGTAGATAACTACGATACGGGAGGGCTTACCATCTGGCC
CCAGTGCTGCAATGATACCGCGAGACCCACGCTCACCGGCTCCAGATTTATCAGCAATAAACCAGCCAGC
CGGAAGGGCCGAGCGCAGAAGTGGTCCTGCAACTTTATCCGCCTCCATCCAGTCTATTAATTGTTGCCGG
GAAGCTAGAGTAAGTAGTTCGCCAGTTAATAGTTTGCGCAACGTTGTTGCCATTGCTACAGGCATCGTGG
TGTCACGCTCGTCGTTTGGTATGGCTTCATTCAGCTCCGGTTCCCAACGATCAAGGCGAGTTACATGATC
CCCCATGTTGTGCAAAAAAGCGGTTAGCTCCTTCGGTCCTCCGATCGTTGTCAGAAGTAAGTTGGCCGCA
GTGTTATCACTCATGGTTATGGCAGCACTGCATAATTCTCTTACTGTCATGCCATCCGTAAGATGCTTTT
CTGTGACTGGTGAGTACTCAACCAAGTCATTCTGAGAATAGTGTATGCGGCGACCGAGTTGCTCTTGCCC
GGCGTCAATACGGGATAATACCGCGCCACATAGCAGAACTTTAAAAGTGCTCATCATTGGAAAACGTTCT
TCGGGGCGAAAACTCTCAAGGATCTTACCGCTGTTGAGATCCAGTTCGATGTAACCCACTCGTGCACCCA
ACTGATCTTCAGCATCTTTTACTTTCACCAGCGTTTCTGGGTGAGCAAAAACAGGAAGGCAAAATGCCGC
AAAAAAGGGAATAAGGGCGACACGGAAATGTTGAATACTCATACTCTTCCTTTTTCAATATTATTGAAGC
ATTTATCAGGGTTATTGTCTCATGAGCGGATACATATTTGAATGTATTTAGAAAAATAAACAAATAGGGG
TTCCGCGCACATTTCCCCGAAAAGTGCCACCTGACGTCTAAGAAACCATTATTATCATGACATTAACCTA
TAAAAATAGGCGTATCACGAGGCCCTTTCGTCTCGCGCGTTTCGGTGATGACGGTGAAAACCTCTGACAC
ATGCAGCTCCCGGAGACGGTCACAGCTTGTCTGTAAGCGGATGCCGGGAGCAGACAAGCCCGTCAGGGCG
CGTCAGCGGGTGTTGGCGGGTGTCGGGGCTGGCTTAACTATGCGGCATCAGAGCAGATTGTACTGAGAGT
GCACCATATGGACATATTGTCGTTAGAACGCGGCTACAATTAATACATAACCTTATGTATCATACACATA
CGATTTAGGTGACACTATA
